>Addgene plasmid #37919 | MSCV-C 8E6 | depositor partial sequence | sequence record 47512 | Tag and insert
ACCCAAGCTGGCTAGTTAAGCTATCAACAAGTTTGTACAAAAAAGTTGGCATGGACGGGCAGGACAAGGC
TTCATATTTAGACACTAATAAGGACGAGCTACCCTCTACTATTAAAGAGTTAGCTGCGGCTTTAGGTATT
CCATTGCAGGACTGTTTAGTACCGTGCAACTTTTGTGGTAACTTTTTGGATTTCTTAGAACTGTGTGAGT
TTGACAAAAAGAGACTGTGCCTAATTTGGAAAAATTACGTTGTTACTGCGTGTTGTCGTTGTTGTTGTGT
AGCAACCGCAACGTTTGAATTTAATGAATATTATGAGCAAACTGTGCTAGGCAGAGATATTGAATTAGCT
ACAGGACGTTCAATTTTTGAGATAGACGTTAGGTGTCAAAACTGCTTGTCATTTTTGGATATCATAGAGA
AATTAGATTGCTGTGGGAGAGGCCGTCCCTTTCATAAAGTTAGAGGAGGCTGGAAAGGAGTTTGCAGGCT
TTGTAAGCATTTGTATCATGATTGGTCAACTTTCTTGTACAAAGTGGTTGATCTAGAGGGCCCGCGGTTC
GAACTCGAGGACTACAAGGACGACGATGACAAGTCGGCCGCTGGAGGATACCCCTACGACGTGCCCGACT
ACGCCTAGAA
