>Addgene plasmid #37919 | MSCV-C 8E6 | addgene partial sequence | sequence record 50398 | MSCV-rev 5'-CAGCGGGGCTGCTAAAGCGCATGC-3'
CGGTAGAATTCTAGGCGTAGTCGGGCACGTCGTAGGGGTATCCTCCAGCGGCCGACTTGTCATCGTCGTC
CTTGTAGTCCTCGAGTTCGAACCGCGGGCCCTCTAGATCAACCACTTTGTACAAGAAAGTTGACCAATCA
TGATACAAATGCTTACAAAGCCTGCAAACTCCTTTCCAGCCTCCTCTAACTTTATGAAAGGGACGGCCTC
TCCCACAGCAATCTAATTTCTCTATGATATCCAAAAATGACAAGCAGTTTTGACACCTAACGTCTATCTC
AAAAATTGAACGTCCTGTAGCTAATTCAATATCTCTGCCTAGCACAGTTTGCTCATAATATTCATTAAAT
TCAAACGTTGCGGTTGCTACACAACAACAACGACAACACGCAGTAACAACGTAATTTTTCCAAATTAGGC
ACAGTCTCTTTTTGTCAAACTCACACAGTTCTAAGAAATCCAAAAAGTTACCACAAAAGTTGCACGGTAC
TAAACAGTCCTGCAATGGAATACCTAAAGCCGCAGCTAACTCTTTAATAGTAGAGGGTAGCTCGTCCTTA
TTAGTGTCTAAATATGAAGCCTTGTCCTGCCCGTCCATGCCAACTTTTTTGTACA
