[The description below was written by a language model from this plasmid's Addgene catalogue record.]
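Description:
MSCV-C 8E6 is a murine stem cell virus (MSCV)-based retroviral vector for expressing the E6 protein of human papillomavirus type 8 in mammalian cells. It is built on the MSCV-C FLAGHA backbone, a Gateway-compatible destination vector that supplies tandem FLAG and HA epitope tags downstream of the cloning site. The roughly 470 bp HPV8 E6 open reading frame, introduced by Gateway recombination, is therefore produced as a C-terminally FLAG-HA-tagged fusion. The plasmid is maintained in E. coli under ampicillin selection and is recorded as low copy. Transduced or transfected mammalian cells can be selected with puromycin.

The record lists the promoter as "PKG", which most likely refers to the phosphoglycerate kinase (PGK) promoter. In MSCV-type vectors this element commonly drives the puromycin marker while the retroviral long terminal repeat drives the insert. No feature table is provided, however, so which promoter controls E6 cannot be confirmed from the record. The listed total size (7132 bp) is smaller than the empty backbone (8162 bp). This is consistent with the Gateway reaction replacing a larger selection cassette with the short insert, though the record does not say so explicitly.

As a retroviral construct, it would be packaged into virus particles in a suitable packaging cell line to achieve stable integration and expression in target cells. The dual epitope tag suits tandem affinity purification and immunodetection. This fits the associated study, which systematically examined how tumour virus proteins perturb host cell protein networks. The E6 template derives from an original clone of the HPV8 genome.
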