Addgene plasmid #37919: MSCV-C 8E6
Depositing lab: Karl Munger. Depositing organization: Brigham and Women's Hospital. Publication: Interpreting cancer genomes using systematic host network perturbations by tumour virus proteins. Rozenblatt-Rosen O, Deo RC, Padi M, Adelmant G, Calderwood MA, Rolland T, Grace M, Dricot A, Askenazi M, Tavares M, Pevzner SJ, Abderazzaq F, Byrdsong D, Carvunis AR, Chen AA, Cheng J, Correll M, Duarte M, Fan C, Feltkamp MC, Ficarro SB, Franchi R, Garg BK, Gulbahce N, Hao T, Holthaus AM, James R, Korkhin A, Litovchick L, Mar JC, Pak TR, Rabello S, Rubio R, Shen Y, Singh S, Spangle JM, Tasan M, Wanamaker S, Webber JT, Roecklein-Canfield J, Johannsen E, Barabasi AL, Beroukhim R, Kieff E, Cusick ME, Hill DE, Munger K, Marto JA, Quackenbush J, Roth FP, DeCaprio JA, Vidal M. Nature. 2012 Jul 26;487(7408):491-5. 10.1038/nature11288 PubMed 22810586.
Backbone
  Vector backbone: MSCV-C FLAGHA
  Backbone size w/o insert (bp): 8162
  Total vector size (bp): 7132
  Vector type: Mammalian Expression, Retroviral
  Selectable markers: Puromycin
Growth in bacteria
  Bacterial resistance: Ampicillin, 100 μg/mL
  Growth temperature: 37°C
  Growth strain: DH5alpha
  Copy number: Low Copy
Gene/Insert
  Gene/Insert name: HPV 8 E6
  Species: HPV
  Insert size (bp): 470
  Promoter: PKG
  Tag / fusion protein: Flag (C terminal on backbone); HA (C terminal on backbone)
  Cloning method: Gateway Cloning
  Sequencing primers: 5′ LXSN 5'; 3′ MSCV-C seq. rev.
Resource information
  A portion of this plasmid was derived from a plasmid made by: The 8E6 template was given to us by Harold Pfister who originally cloned the HPV8 genome. (J. Virology 1986, Pfister H. et al.)
Terms and licenses: Academic/Nonprofit Terms; Industry Terms: Not Available to Industry
How to cite: MSCV-C 8E6 was a gift from Karl Munger (Addgene plasmid # 37919 ; http://n2t.net/addgene:37919 ; RRID:Addgene_37919)
